>Addgene plasmid #31263 | pGCGFP-blcd | depositor full sequence | sequence record 14322 | Author sequence
GTCGACATTGATTATTGACTAGTTATTAATAGTAATCAATTACGGGGTCATTAGTTCATAGCCCATATAT
GGAGTTCCGCGTTACATAACTTACGGTAAATGGCCCGCCTGGCTGACCGCCCAACGACCCCCGCCCATTG
ACGTCAATAATGACGTATGTTCCCATAGTAACGCCAATAGGGACTTTCCATTGACGTCAATGGGTGGAGT
ATTTACGGTAAACTGCCCACTTGGCAGTACATCAAGTGTATCATATGCCAAGTCCGCCCCCTATTGACGT
CAATGACGGTAAATGGCCCGCCTGGCATTATGCCCAGTACATGACCTTACGGGACTTTCCTACTTGGCAG
TACATCTACGTATTAGTCATCGCTATTACCATGGGTCGAGGTGAGCCCCACGTTCTGCTTCACTCTCCCC
ATCTCCCCCCCCTCCCCACCCCCAATTTTGTATTTATTTATTTTTTAATTATTTTGTGCAGCGATGGGGG
CGGGGGGGGGGGGGGCGCGCGCCAGGCGGGGCGGGGCGGGGCGAGGGGCGGGGCGGGGCGAGGCGGAGAG
GTGCGGCGGCAGCCAATCAGAGCGGCGCGCTCCGAAAGTTTCCTTTTATGGCGAGGCGGCGGCGGCGGCG
GCCCTATAAAAAGCGAAGCGCGCGGCGGGCGGGAGTCGCTGCGTTGCCTTCGCCCCGTGCCCCGCTCCGC
GCCGCCTCGCGCCGCCCGCCCCGGCTCTGACTGACCGCGTTACTCCCACAGGTGAGCGGGCGGGACGGCC
CTTCTCCTCCGGGCTGTAATTAGCGCTTGGTTTAATGACGGCTCGTTTCTTTTCTGTGGCTGCGTGAAAG
CCTTAAAGGGCTCCGGGAGGGCCCTTTGTGCGGGGGGGAGCGGCTCGGGGGGTGCGTGCGTGTGTGTGTG
CGTGGGGAGCGCCGCGTGCGGCCCGCGCTGCCCGGCGGCTGTGAGCGCTGCGGGCGCGGCGCGGGGCTTT
GTGCGCTCCGCGTGTGCGCGAGGGGAGCGCGGCCGGGGGCGGTGCCCCGCGGTGCGGGGGGGCTGCGAGG
GGAACAAAGGCTGCGTGCGGGGTGTGTGCGTGGGGGGGTGAGCAGGGGGTGTGGGCGCGGCGGTCGGGCT
GTAACCCCCCCCTGCACCCCCCTCCCCGAGTTGCTGAGCACGGCCCGGCTTCGGGTGCGGGGCTCCGTGC
GGGGCGTGGCGCGGGGCTCGCCGTGCCGGGCGGGGGGTGGCGGCAGGTGGGGGTGCCGGGCGGGGCGGGG
CCGCCTCGGGCCGGGGAGGGCTCGGGGGAGGGGCGCGGCGGCCCCGGAGCGCCGGCGGCTGTCGAGGCGC
GGCGAGCCGCAGCCATTGCCTTTTATGGTAATCGTGCGAGAGGGCGCAGGGACTTCCTTTGTCCCAAATC
TGGCGGAGCCGAAATCTGGGAGGCGCCGCCGCACCCCCTCTAGCGGGCGCGGGCGAAGCGGTGCGGCGCC
GGCAGGAAGGAAATGGGCGGGGAGGGCCTTCGTGCGTCGCCGCGCCGCCGTCCCCTTCTCCATCTCCAGC
CTCGGGGCTGCCGCAGGGGGACGGCTGCCTTCGGGGGGGACGGGGCAGGGCGGGGTTCGGCTTCTGGCGT
GTGACCGGCGGCTCTAGAGCCTCTGCTAACCATGTTCATGCCTTCTTCTTTTTCCTACAGCTCCTGGGCA
ACGTGCTGGTTATTGTGCTGTCTCATCATTTTGGCAAAGAATTCAGATCCGCCGCCACTATGGGATCAAG
ATCGCCAAAAAAGAAGAGAAAGGTGCCGAAGAAGCATGCAGCACCACCAAAAAAAAAACGAAAAGTAGAA
GACCCACGAGGCAACACCAGCGGCGTGCTGAGCACCCCCAAGGCCAAGAGGGCCAAGCACCCCCCCGGCA
CCGAGAAGCCCAGGAGCAGGAGCCAGAGCGAGCAGCCCGCCACCTGCCCCATCTGCTACGCCGTGATCAG
GCAGAGCAGGAACCTGAGGAGGCACCTGGAGCTGAGGCACTTCGCCAAGCCCGGCGTGGATCCACCGGTC
GCCACCATGGTGAGCAAGGGCGAGGAGCTGTTCACCGGGGTGGTGCCCATCCTGGTCGAGCTGGACGGCG
ACGTAAACGGCCACAAGTTCAGCGTGTCCGGCTAGGGATAACAGGGTAATACCTACGGCAAGCTGACCCT
GAAGTTCATCTGCACCACCGGCAAGCTGCCCGTGCCCTGGCCCACCCTCGTGACCACCCTGACCTACGGC
GTGCAGTGCTTCAGCCGCTACCCCGACCACATGAAGCAGCACGACTTCTTCAAGTCCGCCATGCCCGAAG
GCTACGTCCAGGAGCGCACCATCTTCTTCAAGGACGACGGCAACTACAAGACCCGCGCCGAGGTGAAGTT
CGAGGGCGACACCCTGGTGAACCGCATCGAGCTGAAGGGCATCGACTTCAAGGAGGACGGCAACATCCTG
GGGCACAAGCTGGAGTACAACTACAACAGCCACAACGTCTATATCATGGCCGACAAGCAGAAGAACGGCA
TCAAGGTGAACTTCAAGATCCGCCACAACATCGAGGACGGCAGCGTGCAGCTCGCCGACCACTACCAGCA
GAACACCCCCATCGGCGACGGCCCCGTGCTGCTGCCCGACAACCACTACCTGAGCACCCAGTCCGCCCTG
AGCAAAGACCCCAACGAGAAGCGCGATCACATGGTCCTGCTGGAGTTCGTGACCGCCGCCGGGATCACTC
TCGGCATGGACGAGCTGTACAAGTAAAGCGGCCGCGACTCTAGATCATAATCAGCCATACCACATTTGTA
GAGGTTTTACTTGCTTTAAAAAACCTCCCACACCTCCCCCTGAACCTGAAACATAAAATGAATGCAATTG
TTGTTGTTAACTTGTTTATTGCAGCTTATAATGGTTACAAATAAAGCAATAGCATCACAAATTTCACAAA
TAAAGCATTTTTTTCACTGCATTCTAGTTGTGGTTTGTCCAAACTCATCAATGTATCTTAAGTTAGTTCC
TGGTGTACTTGAGGGGGATGAGTTCCTCAATGGTGGTTTTGACCAGCTTGCCATTCATCTCAATGAGCAC
AAAGCAGTCAGGAGCATAGTCAGAGATGAGCTCTCTGCACATGCCACAGGGGCTGACCACCCTGATGGAT
CTGTCCACCTCATCAGAGTAGGGGTGCCTGACAGCCACAATGGTGTCAAAGTCCTTCTGCCCGTTGCTCA
CAGCAGACCCAATGGCAATGGCTTCAGCACAGACAGTGACCCTGCCAATGTAGGCCTCAATGTGGACAGC
AGAGATGATCTCCCCAGTCTTGGTCCTGATGGCCGCCCCGACATGGTGCTTGTTGTCCTCATAGAGCATG
GTGATCTTCTCAGTGGCGACCTCCACCAGCTCCAGATCCTGCTGAGAGATGTTGAAGGTTTTCATGGTGG
CGGCTCTCGAGGTCGAAAGGCCCGGAGATGAGGAAGAGGAGAACAGCGCGGCAGACGTGCGCTTTTGAAG
CGTGCAGAATGCCGGGCCTCCGGAGGACCTTCGGGCGCCCGCCCCGCCCCTGAGCCCGCCCCTGAGCCCG
CCCCCGGACCCACCCCTTCCCAGCCTCTGAGCCCAGAAAGCGAAGGAGCAAAGCTGCTATTGGCCGCTGC
CCCAAAGGCCTACCCGCTTCCATTGCTCAGCGGTGCTGTCCATCTGCACGAGACTAGTGAGACGTGCTAC
TTCCATTTGTCACGTCCTGCACGACGCGAGCTGCGGGGCGGGGGGGAACTTCCTGACTAGGGGAGGAGTA
GAAGGTGGCGCGAAGGGGCCACCAAAGAACGGAGCCGGTTGGCGCCTACCGGTGGATGTGGAATGTGTGA
GGCCAGAGGCCACTTGTGTAGCGCCAAGTGCCCAGCGGGGCTGCTAAAGCGCATGCTCCAGACTGCCTTG
GGAAAAGCGCCTCCCCTACCCGGTAGAAGCTTTTATTGAAGTTCACCTTGATGCCGTTCTTCTGCTTGTC
GGCCATGATATAGACGTTGTGGCTGTTGTAGTTGTACTCCAGCTTGTGCCCCAGGATGTTGCCGTCCTCC
TTGAAGTCGATGCCCTTCAGCTCGATGCGGTTCACCAGGGTGTCGCCCTCGAACTTCACCTCGGCGCGGG
TCTTGTAGTTGCCGTCGTCCTTGAAGAAGATGGTGCGCTCCTGGACGTAGCCTTCGGGCATGGCGGACTT
GAAGAAGTCGTGCTGCTTCATGTGGTCGGGGTAGCGGCTGAAGCACTGCACGCCGTAGGTCAGGGTGGTC
ACGAGGGTGGGCCAGGGCACGGGCAGCTTGCCGGTGGTGCAGATGAACTTCAGGGTCAGCTTGCCGTAGG
TGGCATCGCCCTCGCCCTCGCCGGACACGCTGAACTTGTGGCCGTTTACGTCGCCGTCCAGCTCGACCAG
GATGGGCACCACCCCGGTGAACAGCTCCTCGCCCTTGCTCACCATGGTGGCGACCGGTGGATCCACGCCG
GGCTTGGCGAAGTGCCTCAGCTCCAGGTGCCTCCTCAGGTTCCTGCTCTGCCTGATCACGGCGTAGCAGA
TGGGGCAGGTGGCGGGCTGCTCGCTCTGGCTCCTGCTCCTGGGCTTCTCGGTGCCGGGGGGGTGCTTGGC
CCTCTTGGCCTTGGGGGTGCTCAGCACGCCGCTGGTGTTGCCTCGTGGGTCTTCTACTTTTCGTTTTTTT
TTTGGTGGTGCTGCATGCTTCTTCGGCACCTTTCTCTTCTTTTTTGGCGATCTTGATCCCTAAAGCTTGG
CGTAATCATGGTCATAGCTGTTTCCTGTGTGAAATTGTTATCCGCTCACAATTCCACACAACATACGAGC
CGGAAGCATAAAGTGTAAAGCCTGGGGTGCCTAATGAGTGAGCTAACTCACATTAATTGCGTTGCGCTCA
CTGCCCGCTTTCCAGTCGGGAAACCTGTCGTGCCAGCGGATCCGCATCTCAATTAGTCAGCAACCATAGT
CCCGCCCCTAACTCCGCCCATCCCGCCCCTAACTCCGCCCAGTTCCGCCCATTCTCCGCCCCATGGCTGA
CTAATTTTTTTTATTTATGTCTCCAACGCGTAGCTATTCCAGAAGTAGTGAGGAGGCTTTTTTGGAGGCC
TAGGCTTTTGCAAAAAGCTAACTTGTTTATTGCAGCTTATAATGGTTACAAATAAAGCAATAGCATCACA
AATTTCACAAATAAAGCATTTTTTTCACTGCATTCTAGTTGTGGTTTGTCCAAACTCATCAATGTATCTT
ATCATGTCTGGATCCGCTGCATTAATGAATCGGCCAACGCGCGGGGAGAGGCGGTTTGCGTATTGGGCGC
TCTTCCGCTTCCTCGCTCACTGACTCGCTGCGCTCGGTCGTTCGGCTGCGGCGAGCGGTATCAGCTCACT
CAAAGGCGGTAATACGGTTATCCACAGAATCAGGGGATAACGCAGGAAAGAACATGTGAGCAAAAGGCCA
GCAAAAGGCCAGGAACCGTAAAAAGGCCGCGTTGCTGGCGTTTTTCCATAGGCTCCGCCCCCCTGACGAG
CATCACAAAAATCGACGCTCAAGTCAGAGGTGGCGAAACCCGACAGGACTATAAAGATACCAGGCGTTTC
CCCCTGGAAGCTCCCTCGTGCGCTCTCCTGTTCCGACCCTGCCGCTTACCGGATACCTGTCCGCCTTTCT
CCCTTCGGGAAGCGTGGCGCTTTCTCAAAGCTCACGCTGTAGGTATCTCAGTTCGGTGTAGGTCGTTCGC
TCCAAGCTGGGCTGTGTGCACGAACCCCCCGTTCAGCCCGACCGCTGCGCCTTATCCGGTAACTATCGTC
TTGAGTCCAACCCGGTAAGACACGACTTATCGCCACTGGCAGCAGCCACTGGTAACAGGATTAGCAGAGC
GAGGTATGTAGGCGGTGCTACAGAGTTCTTGAAGTGGTGGCCTAACTACGGCTACACTAGAAGAACAGTA
TTTGGTATCTGCGCTCTGCTGAAGCCAGTTACCTTCGGAAAAAGAGTTGGTAGCTCTTGATCCGGCAAAC
AAACCACCGCTGGTAGCGGTGGTTTTTTTGTTTGCAAGCAGCAGATTACGCGCAGAAAAAAAGGATCTCA
AGAAGATCCTTTGATCTTTTCTACGGGGTCTGACGCTCAGTGGAACGAAAACTCACGTTAAGGGATTTTG
GTCATGAGATTATCAAAAAGGATCTTCACCTAGATCCTTTTAAATTAAAAATGAAGTTTTAAATCAATCT
AAAGTATATATGAGTAAACTTGGTCTGACAGTTACCAATGCTTAATCAGTGAGGCACCTATCTCAGCGAT
CTGTCTATTTCGTTCATCCATAGTTGCCTGACTCCCCGTCGTGTAGATAACTACGATACGGGAGGGCTTA
CCATCTGGCCCCAGTGCTGCAATGATACCGCGAGACCCACGCTCACCGGCTCCAGATTTATCAGCAATAA
ACCAGCCAGCCGGAAGGGCCGAGCGCAGAAGTGGTCCTGCAACTTTATCCGCCTCCATCCAGTCTATTAA
TTGTTGCCGGGAAGCTAGAGTAAGTAGTTCGCCAGTTAATAGTTTGCGCAACGTTGTTGCCATTGCTACA
GGCATCGTGGTGTCACGCTCGTCGTTTGGTATGGCTTCATTCAGCTCCGGTTCCCAACGATCAAGGCGAG
TTACATGATCCCCCATGTTGTGCAAAAAAGCGGTTAGCTCCTTCGGTCCTCCGATCGTTGTCAGAAGTAA
GTTGGCCGCAGTGTTATCACTCATGGTTATGGCAGCACTGCATAATTCTCTTACTGTCATGCCATCCGTA
AGATGCTTTTCTGTGACTGGTGAGTACTCAACCAAGTCATTCTGAGAATAGTGTATGCGGCGACCGAGTT
GCTCTTGCCCGGCGTCAATACGGGATAATACCGCGCCACATAGCAGAACTTTAAAAGTGCTCATCATTGG
AAAACGTTCTTCGGGGCGAAAACTCTCAAGGATCTTACCGCTGTTGAGATCCAGTTCGATGTAACCCACT
CGTGCACCCAACTGATCTTCAGCATCTTTTACTTTCACCAGCGTTTCTGGGTGAGCAAAAACAGGAAGGC
AAAATGCCGCAAAAAAGGGAATAAGGGCGACACGGAAATGTTGAATACTCATACTCTTCCTTTTTCAATA
TTATTGAAGCATTTATCAGGGTTATTGTCTCATGAGCGGATACATATTTGAATGTATTTAGAAAAATAAA
CAAATAGGGGTTCCGCGCACATTTCCCCGAAAAGTGCCACCTG
Features (pLannotate 1.2.2; 24 found; start..end, strand, type, name):
      4..383     +  enhancer       CMV enhancer: human cytomegalovirus immediate early enhancer
    386..661     +  promoter       chicken β-actin promoter: No description available
    662..1670    +  intron         chimeric intron: chimera between introns from chicken β-actin and rabbit β-globin
   1668..1724    +  CDS            HBB (fragment): HBB_LEPEU - Experimental evidence at protein level: Swiss-Prot protein existence level 1. Involved in oxygen transport from the lung to the various peripheral tissues. From Lepus europaeus (European hare).
   1755..1774    +  CDS            SV40 NLS (fragment): nuclear localization signal of SV40 (simian virus 40) large T antigen
   1830..2018    +  CDS            Trl (fragment): GAGA_DROME - Also known as Adf-2, GAGA, Nc70F, TFGAGA. Experimental evidence at protein level: Swiss-Prot protein existence level 1. Transcriptional activator that functions by regulating chromatin structure. Overcomes the repressive effects of chromatin by promoting the open chromatin conformation in promoter gene regions, thereby allowing access to other transcription factors. Binds to DNA Polycomb response elements (PREs) at the bithorax complex and to the proximal region of the engrailed promoter, and positively regulates transcription of many genes including homeotic ones. Binds to the DN
   2037..2756    +  CDS            EGFP: the original enhanced GFP (Yang et al., 1996) mammalian codon-optimized
   2773..2856    +  CDS            large T antigen (fragment): large T antigen from SV40 (simian virus 40)
   2879..3000    +  polyA_signal   SV40 poly(A) signal: SV40 polyadenylation signal
   3006..3425    -  CDS            bsr: BSR_BACCE - Experimental evidence at protein level: Swiss-Prot protein existence level 1. Catalyzes the deamination of the cytosine moiety of the antibiotics blasticidin S, cytomycin and acetylblasticidin S. From Bacillus cereus.
   3444..3941    -  promoter       PGK promoter: mouse phosphoglycerate kinase 1 promoter
   3958..4449    -  CDS            (3-F)Tyr-EGFP (fragment): (3-F)Tyr-EGFP is a basic (constitutively fluorescent) green fluorescent protein published in 2004, derived from Aequorea victoria.
   4474..4662    -  CDS            Trl (fragment): GAGA_DROME - Also known as Adf-2, GAGA, Nc70F, TFGAGA. Experimental evidence at protein level: Swiss-Prot protein existence level 1. Transcriptional activator that functions by regulating chromatin structure. Overcomes the repressive effects of chromatin by promoting the open chromatin conformation in promoter gene regions, thereby allowing access to other transcription factors. Binds to DNA Polycomb response elements (PREs) at the bithorax complex and to the proximal region of the engrailed promoter, and positively regulates transcription of many genes including homeotic ones. Binds to the DN
   4718..4737    -  CDS            SV40 NLS (fragment): nuclear localization signal of SV40 (simian virus 40) large T antigen
   4795..4811    -  protein_bind   lac operator: The lac repressor binds to the lac operator to inhibit transcription in E. coli. This inhibition can be relieved by adding lactose or isopropyl-β-D-thiogalactopyranoside (IPTG). lac repressor encoded by lacI
   4819..4849    -  promoter       lac promoter: promoter for the E. coli lac operon
   4864..4885    -  protein_bind   CAP binding site: CAP binding activates transcription in the presence of cAMP. E. coli catabolite activator protein
   4898..4937    -  CDS            lacI (fragment): lac repressor; lacI; The lac repressor binds to the lac operator to inhibit transcription in E. coli. This inhibition can be relieved by adding lactose or isopropyl-β-D-thiogalactopyranoside (IPTG).
   4944..5059    +  promoter       SV40 promoter (fragment): SV40 early promoter
   5130..5264    +  polyA_signal   SV40 poly(A) signal: SV40 polyadenylation signal
   5266..5320    -  CDS            lacI (fragment): lac repressor; lacI; The lac repressor binds to the lac operator to inhibit transcription in E. coli. This inhibition can be relieved by adding lactose or isopropyl-β-D-thiogalactopyranoside (IPTG).
   5503..6091    -  rep_origin     ori: high-copy-number ColE1/pMB1/pBR322/pUC origin of replication
   6262..7122    -  CDS            AmpR: β-lactamase; bla; confers resistance to ampicillin, carbenicillin, and related antibiotics
   7123..7227    -  promoter       AmpR promoter: bla
