[The description below was written by a language model from this plasmid's Addgene catalogue record and pLannotate feature annotations shown in this document.]
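Description:
pGCGFP-blcd is a mammalian expression plasmid built on the pCAGGS backbone. It is propagated in E. coli through a high-copy ColE1/pUC-type origin and selected with ampicillin (AmpR under its own bla promoter). For selection in mammalian cells it carries a blasticidin resistance cassette, the Bacillus cereus bsr deaminase gene driven by the mouse PGK promoter. The roughly 4.9 kb insert, named GCGFP, was cloned between SalI and BamHI sites, giving a total annotated sequence of about 7.25 kb.

The feature table shows two GFP-related units flanking the selection marker. The first is a complete expression cassette: the CAG promoter (CMV enhancer, chicken β-actin promoter and chimeric β-actin/β-globin intron) drives an open reading frame that has an SV40 nuclear localization signal and a segment matched to the Drosophila GAGA factor (Trl) upstream of full-length EGFP, followed by an SV40 poly(A) signal. Downstream, in the opposite orientation, lies the PGK-bsr cassette and then a second copy of the same NLS and Trl-like leader joined to only a partial GFP coding fragment, with no annotated mammalian promoter of its own. The short lac promoter/operator, lacI, SV40 promoter and HBB hits look like cloning-vector or backbone remnants.

This layout of a full-length copy and a truncated, promoterless copy of the same fluorescent gene around a selectable marker resembles GFP-based repeat reporters used to score recombination or gene conversion after stable integration. The name is consistent with this reading. However, the record does not state the intended purpose, whether the full-length EGFP carries an inactivating change, or the role of the Trl-like segment, so this interpretation is tentative.
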