Addgene plasmid #31263: pGCGFP-blcd
Depositing lab: Andrew Pierce. Depositing organization: University of Kentucky.
Backbone
  Vector backbone: pCAGGS
  Backbone size w/o insert (bp): 2316
  Vector type: Mammalian Expression
  Selectable markers: Blasticidin
Growth in bacteria
  Bacterial resistance: Ampicillin, 100 μg/mL
  Growth temperature: 37°C
  Growth strain: DH5alpha
  Copy number: High Copy
Gene/Insert
  Gene/Insert name: GCGFP
  Insert size (bp): 4937
  Cloning method: Restriction Enzyme; 5′ cloning site SalI (not destroyed); 3′ cloning site BamHI (not destroyed)
  Sequencing primers: 5′ various; 3′ various
Terms and licenses: Academic/Nonprofit Terms; Industry Terms: Not Available to Industry
How to cite: pGCGFP-blcd was a gift from Andrew Pierce (Addgene plasmid # 31263 ; http://n2t.net/addgene:31263 ; RRID:Addgene_31263)
