>Addgene plasmid #31263 | pGCGFP-blcd | addgene partial sequence | sequence record 36382 | mPGK-F
CTTCCTCATCTCCGGGCCTTTCGACCTCGAGAGCCGCCACCATGAAAACCTTCAACATCTCTCAGCAGGA
TCTGGAGCTGGTGGAGGTCGCCACTGAGAAGATCACCATGCTCTATGAGGACAACAAGCACCATGTCGGG
GCGGCCATCAGGACCAAGACTGGGGAGATCATCTCTGCTGTCCACATTGAGGCCTACATTGGCAGGGTCA
CTGTCTGTGCTGAAGCCATTGCCATTGGGTCTGCTGTGAGCAACGGGCAGAAGGACTTTGACACCATTGT
GGCTGTCAGGCACCCCTACTCTGATGAGGTGGACAGATCCATCAGGGTGGTCAGCCCCTGTGGCATGTGC
AGAGAGCTCATCTCTGACTATGCTCCTGACTGCTTTGTGCTCATTGAGATGAATGGCAAGCTGGTCAAAA
CCACCATTGAGGAACTCATCCCCCTCAAGTACACCAGGAACTAACTTAAGATACATTGATGAGTTTGGAC
AAACCACAACTAGAATGCAGTGAAAAAAATGCTTTATTTGTGAAATTTGTGATGCTATTGCTTTATTTGT
AACCATTATAAGCTGCAATAAACAAGTTAACAACAACAATTGCATTCATTTTATGTTTCAGGTTCAGGGG
GAGGTGTGGGAGGTTTTTTAAAGCAAGTAAAACCTCTACAAATGTGGTATGGCTGATTATGATCTAGAGT
CGCGGCCGCTTTACTTGTACAGCTCGTCCATGCCGAGAGTGATCCCGGCGGCGGTCACGAACTCCAGCAG
GACCATGTGATCGCGCTTCTCGTTGGGGTCTTTGCTCAGGGCGGACTGGGTGCTCAGGTAGTGGTTGTCG
GGCAGCAGCACGGGGCCGTCGCCGATGGGGGTGTTCTGCTGGTA
