>Addgene plasmid #31263 | pGCGFP-blcd | addgene partial sequence | sequence record 37760 | MSCV-rev 5'-CAGCGGGGCTGCTAAAGCGCATGC-3'
CGGTAGAAGCTTTTATTGAAGTTCACCTGATGCCGTTCTTCTGCTTGTCGGCCATGATATAGACGTTGTG
GCTGTTGTAGTTGTACTCCAGCTTGTGCCCCAGGATGTTGCCGTCCTCCTTGAAGTCGATGCCCTTCAGC
TCGATGCGGTTCACCAGGGTGTCGCCCTCGAACTTCACCTCGGCGCGGGTCTTGTAGTTGCCGTCGTCCT
TGAAGAAGATGGTGCGCTCCTGGACGTAGCCTTCGGGCATGGCGGACTTGAAGAAGTCGTGCTGCTTCAT
GTGGTCGGGGTAGCGGCTGAAGCACTGCACGCCGTAGGTCAGGGTGGTCACGAGGGTGGGCCAGGGCACG
GGCAGCTTGCCGGTGGTGCAGATGAACTTCAGGGTCAGCTTGCCGTAGGTGGCATCGCCCTCGCCCTCGC
CGGACACGCTGAACTTGTGGCCGTTTACGTCGCCGTCCAGCTCGACCAGGATGGGCACCACCCCGGTGAA
CAGCTCCTCGCCCTTGCTCACCATGGTGGCGACCGGTGGATCCACGCCGGGCTTGGCGAAGTGCCTCAGC
TCCAGGTGCCTCCTCAGGTTCCTGCTCTGCCTG
