>Addgene plasmid #31263 | pGCGFP-blcd | addgene partial sequence | sequence record 37761 | pCAG-F
CACTATGGGATCAAGATCGCCAAAAAAGAAGAGAAAGGTGCCGAAGAAGCATGCAGCACCACCAAAAAAA
AAACGAAAAGTAGAAGACCCACGAGGCAACACCAGCGGCGTGCTGAGCACCCCCAAGGCCAAGAGGGCCA
AGCACCCCCCCGGCACCGAGAAGCCCAGGAGCAGGAGCCAGAGCGAGCAGCCCGCCACCTGCCCCATCTG
CTACGCCGTGATCAGGCAGAGCAGGAACCTGAGGAGGCACCTGGAGCTGAGGCACTTCGCCAAGCCCGGC
GTGGATCCACCGGTCGCCACCATGGTGAGCAAGGGCGAGGAGCTGTTCACCGGGGTGGTGCCCATCCTGG
TCGAGCTGGACGGCGACGTAAACGGCCACAAGTTCAGCGTGTCCGGCTAGGGATAACAGGGTAATACCTA
CGGCAAGCTGACCCTGAAGTTCATCTGCACCACCGGCAAGCTGCCCGTGCCCTGGCCCACCCTCGTGACC
ACCCTGACCTACGGCGTGCAGTGCTTCAGCCGCTACCCCGACCACATGAAGCAGCACGACTTCTTCAAGT
CCGCCATGCCCGAAGGCTACGTCCAGGAGCGCACCATCTTCTTCAAGGACGACGGCAACTACAAGACCCG
CGCCGAGGTGAAGTTCGAGGGCGACACCCTGGTGAACCGCATCGAGCTGAAGGGCATCGACTTCAAGGAG
GACGGCAACATCCTGGGGCACAAGCTGGAGTACAACTACAACAGCCACAACGTCTATATCATGGCCGACA
AGCAGAAGAACGGCATC
